>Addgene plasmid #53937 | TRAPPC10_pCSdest | addgene full sequence | sequence record 173347 | Addgene NGS Result
ATGGACGCCTCTGAGGAGCCGCTGCCGCCGGTGATCTACACCATGGAGAACAAGCCCATCGTCACCTGTG
CTGGAGATCAGAATTTATTTACCTCTGTTTATCCAACGCTCTCTCAGCAGCTTCCAAGAGAACCAATGGA
ATGGAGAAGGTCCTATGGCCGGGCTCCGAAGATGATTCACCTAGAGTCTAACTTTGTTCAATTCAAAGAG
GAGCTGCTGCCCAAAGAAGGAAACAAAGCTCTGCTCACGTTTCCCTTCCTCCATATTTACTGGACAGAGT
GCTGTGATACCGAAGTGTATAAAGCTACAGTAAAAGATGACCTCACCAAGTGGCAGAATGTTCTGAAGGC
TCATAGCTCTGTGGACTGGTTAATAGTGATAGTTGAAAATGATGCCAAGAAAAAAAACAAAACCAACATC
CTTCCCCGAACCTCTATTGTGGACAAAATAAGAAATGATTTTTGTAATAAACAGAGTGACAGGTGTGTTG
TGCTCTCCGACCCCTTGAAGGACTCTTCTCGAACTCAGGAATCCTGGAATGCCTTCCTGACCAAACTCAG
GACATTGCTTCTTATGTCTTTTACCAAAAACCTAGGCAAGTTTGAGGATGACATGAGAACCTTGAGGGAG
AAGAGGACTGAGCCAGGCTGGAGCTTTTGTGAATATTTCATGGTTCAGGAGGAGCTTGCCTTTGTTTTCG
AGATGCTGCAGCAGTTCGAGGACGCCCTGGTGCAGTACGACGAACTGGACGCCCTCTTCTCTCAGTATGT
GGTCAACTTCGGGGCCGGGGGTATAAAATGTCCTTTCCACAACTCAGTGGCCTGCTGGTAGAACCCAGCT
TTCTTGTACAAAGTGGTGATCCTCTCGAGCCTCTAGAACTATAGTGAGTCGTATTACGTAGATCCAGACA
TGATAAGATACATTGATGAGTTTGGACAAACCACAACTAGAATGCAGTGAAAAAAATGCTTTATTTGTGA
AATTTGTGATGCTATTGCTTTATTTGTAACCATTATAAGCTGCAATAAACAAGTTAACAACAACAATTGC
ATTCATTTTATGTTTCAGGTTCAGGGGGAGGTGTGGGAGGTTTTTTAATTCGCGGCCGCGGCGCCAATGC
ATTGGGCCCGGTACCCAGCTTTTGTTCCCTTTAGTGAGGGTTAATTGCGCGCTTGGCGTAATCATGGTCA
TAGCTGTTTCCTGTGTGAAATTGTTATCCGCTCACAATTCCACACAACATACGAGCCGGGAGCATAAAGT
GTAAAGCCTGGGGTGCCTAATGAGTGAGCTAACTCACATTAATTGCGTTGCGCTCACTGCCCGCTTTCCA
GTCGGGAAACCTGTCGTGCCAGCTGCATTAATGAATCGGCCAACGCGCGGGGAGAGGCGGTTTGCGTATT
GGGCGCTCTTCCGCTTCCTCGCTCACTGACTCGCTGCGCTCGGTCGTTCGGCTGCGGCGAGCGGTATCAG
CTCACTCAAAGGCGGTAATACGGTTATCCACAGAATCAGGGGATAACGCAGGAAAGAACATGTGAGCAAA
AGGCCAGCAAAAGGCCAGGAACCGTAAAAAGGCCGCGTTGCTGGCGTTTTTCCATAGGCTCCGCCCCCCT
GACGAGCATCACAAAAATCGACGCTCAAGTCAGAGGTGGCGAAACCCGACAGGACTATAAAGATACCAGG
CGTTTCCCCCTGGAAGCTCCCTCGTGCGCTCTCCTGTTCCGACCCTGCCGCTTACCGGATACCTGTCCGC
CTTTCTCCCTTCGGGAAGCGTGGCGCTTTCTCATAGCTCACGCTGTAGGTATCTCAGTTCGGTGTAGGTC
GTTCGCTCCAAGCTGGGCTGTGTGCACGAACCCCCCGTTCAGCCCGACCGCTGCGCCTTATCCGGTAACT
ATCGTCTTGAGTCCAACCCGGTAAGACACGACTTATCGCCACTGGCAGCAGCCACTGGTAACAGGATTAG
CAGAGCGAGGTATGTAGGCGGTGCTACAGAGTTCTTGAAGTGGTGGCCTAACTACGGCTACACTAGAAGA
ACAGTATTTGGTATCTGCGCTCTGCTGAAGCCAGTTACCTTCGGAAAAAGAGTTGGTAGCTCTTGATCCG
GCAAACAAACCACCGCTGGTAGCGGTGGTTTTTTTGTTTGCAAGCAGCAGATTACGCGCAGAAAAAAAGG
ATCTCAAGAAGATCCTTTGATCTTTTCTACGGGGTCTGACGCTCAGTGGAACGAAAACTCACGTTAAGGG
ATTTTGGTCATGAGATTATCAAAAAGGATCTTCACCTAGATCCTTTTAAATTAAAAATGAAGTTTTAAAT
CAATCTAAAGTATATATGAGTAAACTTGGTCTGACAGTTACCAATGCTTAATCAGTGAGGCACCTATCTC
AGCGATCTGTCTATTTCGTTCATCCATAGTTGCCTGACTCCCCGTCGTGTAGATAACTACGATACGGGAG
GGCTTACCATCTGGCCCCAGTGCTGCAATGATACCGCGAGACCCACGCTCACCGGCTCCAGATTTATCAG
CAATAAACCAGCCAGCCGGAAGGGCCGAGCGCAGAAGTGGTCCTGCAACTTTATCCGCCTCCATCCAGTC
TATTAATTGTTGCCGGGAAGCTAGAGTAAGTAGTTCGCCAGTTAATAGTTTGCGCAACGTTGTTGCCATT
GCTACAGGCATCGTGGTGTCACGCTCGTCGTTTGGTATGGCTTCATTCAGCTCCGGTTCCCAACGATCAA
GGCGAGTTACATGATCCCCCATGTTGTGCAAAAAAGCGGTTAGCTCCTTCGGTCCTCCGATCGTTGTCAG
AAGTAAGTTGGCCGCAGTGTTATCACTCATGGTTATGGCAGCACTGCATAATTCTCTTACTGTCATGCCA
TCCGTAAGATGCTTTTCTGTGACTGGTGAGTACTCAACCAAGTCATTCTGAGAATAGTGTATGCGGCGAC
CGAGTTGCTCTTGCCCGGCGTCAATACGGGATAATACCGCGCCACATAGCAGAACTTTAAAAGTGCTCAT
CATTGGAAAACGTTCTTCGGGGCGAAAACTCTCAAGGATCTTACCGCTGTTGAGATCCAGTTCGATGTAA
CCCACTCGTGCACCCAACTGATCTTCAGCATCTTTTACTTTCACCAGCGTTTCTGGGTGAGCAAAAACAG
GAAGGCAAAATGCCGCAAAAAAGGGAATAAGGGCGACACGGAAATGTTGAATACTCATACTCTTCCTTTT
TCAATATTATTGAAGCATTTATCAGGGTTATTGTCTCATGAGCGGATACATATTTGAATGTATTTAGAAA
AATAAACAAATAGGGGTTCCGCGCACATTTCCCCGAAAAGTGCCACCTAAATTGTAAGCGTTAATATTTT
GTTAAAATTCGCGTTAAATTTTTGTTAAATCAGCTCATTTTTTAACCAATAGGCCGAAATCGGCAAAATC
CCTTATAAATCAAAAGAATAGACCGAGATAGGGT
[37 nt withheld, positions 3465-3501]
AAAGAACGTGGACTCCAACGTCAAAGG
[49 nt withheld, positions 3529-3577]
T
[91 nt withheld, positions 3579-3669]
G
[124 nt withheld, positions 3671-3794]
CCCATTCGCCATTCAGGCTGCGCAACTGTTGGGAAGGGCGATCGGTGCGGGCCTCTTCGCTATTACGCCA
GTCGACCGCCAATTCAATATGGCGTATATGGACTCATGCCAATTCAATATGGTGGATCTGGACCTGTGCC
AATTCAATATGGCGTATATGGACTCGTGCCAATTCAATATGGTGGATCTGGACCCCAGCCAATTCAATAT
GGCGGACTTGGCACCATGCCAATTCAATATGGCGGACCTGGCACTGTGCCAACTGGGGAGGGGTCTACTT
GGCACGGTGCCAAGTTTGAGGAGGGGTCTTGGCCCTGTGCCAAGTCCGCCATATTGAATTGGCATGGTGC
CAATAATGGCGGCCATATTGGCTATATGCCAGGATCAATATATAGGCAATATCCAATATGGCCCTATGCC
AATATGGCTATTGGCCAGGTTCAATACTATGTATTGGCCCTATGCCATATAGTATTCCATATATGGGTTT
TCCTATTGACGTAGATAGCCCCTCCCAATGGGCGGTCCCATATACCATATATGGGGCTTCCTAATACCGC
CCATAGCCACTCCCCCATTGACGTCAATGGTCTCTATATATGGTCTTTCCTATTGACGTCATATGGGCGG
TCCTATTGACGTATATGGCGCCTCCCCCATTGACGTCAATTACGGTAAATGGCCCGCCTGGCTCAATGCC
CATTGACGTCAATAGGACCACCCACCATTGACGTCAATGGGATGGCTCATTGCCCATTCATATCCGTTCT
CACGCCCCCTATTGACGTCAATGACGGTAAATGGCCCACTTGGCAGTACATCAATATCTATTAATAGTAA
CTTGGCAAGTACATTACTATTGGAAGTACGCCAGGGTACATTGGCAGTACTCCCATTGACGTCAATGGCG
GTAAATGGCCCGCGATGGCTGCCAAGTACATCCCCATTGACGTCAATGGGGAGGGGCAATGACGCAAATG
GGCGTTCCATTGACGTAAATGGGCGGTAGGCGTGCCTAATGGGAGGTCTATATAAGCAATGCTCGTTTAG
GGAACCGCCATTCTGCCTGGGGACGTCGGAGCAAGCTTGATTTAGGTGACACTATAGAATACAAGCTACT
TGTTCTTTTTGCAGGATCCCATCGATTCGAATTCAAGGATCACAAGTTTGTACAAAAAAGCAGGCACC
Features (pLannotate 1.2.2; 17 found; start..end, strand, type, name):
      1..789     +  CDS            TRAPPC10 (fragment): TPC10_HUMAN - Also known as EHOC1, TMEM1. Experimental evidence at protein level: Swiss-Prot protein existence level 1. Specific subunit of the TRAPP (transport protein particle) II complex, a highly conserved vesicle tethering complex that functions in late Golgi trafficking as a membrane tether. From Homo sapiens (Human).
    833..857     -  protein_bind   attB2: mutant version of attB; recombination site for the Gateway® BP reaction BP Clonase™
    879..896     -  promoter       T7 promoter (fragment): promoter for bacteriophage T7 RNA polymerase
    901..1035    -  polyA_signal   SV40 poly(A) signal: SV40 polyadenylation signal
   1148..1166    -  promoter       T3 promoter: promoter for bacteriophage T3 RNA polymerase
   1211..1227    -  protein_bind   lac operator: The lac repressor binds to the lac operator to inhibit transcription in E. coli. This inhibition can be relieved by adding lactose or isopropyl-β-D-thiogalactopyranoside (IPTG). lac repressor encoded by lacI
   1235..1265    -  promoter       lac promoter: promoter for the E. coli lac operon
   1280..1301    -  protein_bind   CAP binding site: CAP binding activates transcription in the presence of cAMP. E. coli catabolite activator protein
   1314..1406    -  CDS            lacI (fragment): lac repressor; lacI; The lac repressor binds to the lac operator to inhibit transcription in E. coli. This inhibition can be relieved by adding lactose or isopropyl-β-D-thiogalactopyranoside (IPTG).
   1589..2177    -  rep_origin     ori: high-copy-number ColE1/pMB1/pBR322/pUC origin of replication
   2348..3208    -  CDS            AmpR: β-lactamase; bla; confers resistance to ampicillin, carbenicillin, and related antibiotics
   3209..3313    -  promoter       AmpR promoter: bla
   3366..3794    -  rep_origin     f1 ori (sequence partly withheld): f1 bacteriophage origin of replication; arrow indicates direction of (+) strand synthesis
   3799..3865    -  CDS            lacZα (fragment): LacZα fragment of β-galactosidase; lacZ fragment
   3872..4849    +  promoter       CMV IE94 promoter: enhancer/promoter region of simian cytomegalovirus major immediate early transcription unit IE94
   4884..4902    +  promoter       SP6 promoter: promoter for bacteriophage SP6 RNA polymerase
   4957..4977    +  protein_bind   attB1: mutant version of attB; core recombination site for the Gateway® BP reaction BP Clonase™
