[The description below was written by a language model from this plasmid's Addgene catalogue record and pLannotate feature annotations shown in this document.]
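Description:
TRAPPC10_pCSdest is a Gateway-derived expression clone in the pCSDest backbone, a pCS2-type destination vector catalogued as a mammalian expression plasmid. It carries a human TRAPPC10 insert (also known as TMEM1 or EHOC1), which encodes a specific subunit of the TRAPP II vesicle-tethering complex involved in late Golgi trafficking. The insert is listed at 831 bp, and the feature table annotates it as only a fragment of the TRAPPC10 coding sequence (about 790 nt). It therefore appears to represent a partial or short form of the gene, although the record does not explain which portion or isoform it is. The insert sits between attB1 and attB2 sites, the recombination scars left by Gateway cloning.

Upstream of attB1 lie the simian CMV IE94 enhancer/promoter and an SP6 promoter, and an SV40 polyadenylation signal follows attB2. This arrangement allows two uses. The CMV element drives expression from the plasmid in vertebrate cells. The SP6 promoter allows in vitro transcription of sense mRNA, with the SV40 poly(A) signal included in the transcript. T7 (partial) and T3 promoters in the opposite orientation flank the polyadenylation region on the downstream side. The plasmid is propagated in E. coli through a high-copy ColE1/pUC-type origin with ampicillin selection (AmpR under its own promoter). It also retains an f1 origin and remnants of the lac promoter/operator, lacZα and lacI from the parental cloning vector. The associated publication surveyed how human chromosome 21 genes affect early zebrafish development when expressed there, so this clone is evidently one member of that gene collection.
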