Addgene plasmid #53937: TRAPPC10_pCSdest
Depositing lab: Roger Reeves. Depositing organization: Johns Hopkins University and School of Medicine. Publication: Survey of Human Chromosome 21 Gene Expression Effects on Early Development in Danio rerio. Edie S, Zaghloul NA, Leitch CC, Klinedinst DK, Lebron J, Thole JF, McCallion AS, Katsanis N, Reeves RH. G3 (Bethesda). 2018 Jul 2;8(7):2215-2223. doi: 10.1534/g3.118.200144. PubMed 29760202.
Backbone
  Vector backbone: pCSDest
  Backbone manufacturer: Lawson Lab (Addgene Plasmid 22423)
  Backbone size w/o insert (bp): 4095
  Vector type: Mammalian Expression
Growth in bacteria
  Bacterial resistance: Ampicillin, 100 μg/mL
  Growth temperature: 37°C
  Growth strain: Top10
  Copy number: High Copy
Gene/Insert
  Gene/Insert name: TRAPPC10
  Species: H. sapiens (human)
  Insert size (bp): 831
  Entrez Gene: TRAPPC10 (a.k.a. EHOC-1, EHOC1, GT334, NEDMISS, TMEM1, TRS130, TRS30)
  Promoter: SP6 and CMV
  Cloning method: Gateway Cloning
  Sequencing primers: 5′ CMV-F; 3′ EBV-Rev
Terms and licenses: Academic/Nonprofit Terms; Industry Terms
Depositor comments: AB001517
How to cite: TRAPPC10_pCSdest was a gift from Roger Reeves (Addgene plasmid # 53937 ; http://n2t.net/addgene:53937 ; RRID:Addgene_53937)
